>Addgene plasmid #19912 | pCDNA3-myc3-FBW5 delta F | addgene partial sequence | sequence record 26159 | 19912 with CMV-F
GAGCTCTCTGGCTAACTAGAGAACCCACTGCTTACTGGCTTATCGAAATTAATACGACTCACTATAGGGA
GACCCAAGCTATGGAGCAAAAGCTCATCTCAGAGGAAGATCTGGAATTAGAGCAAAAGCTCATCTCAGAG
GAAGATCTGGAATTAGAGCAAAAGCTCATCTCAGAGGAAGATCTGGAATTCATGTGGAGGGAGCAGTTCT
ACCGCTACTACCAGGTGGCCCGCGACGTGCCCCGACACCCAGCGGCCATGTCCTGGTACGAGGAGTTCCA
GCGGCTGTATGACACGGTGCCCTGCGTGGAGGTGCAGACGCTGCGGGAACACACAGACCAGGTCCTGCAC
CTCAGCTTCTCCCATTCCGGGTACCAGTTCGCGTCCTGCTCCAAGGACTGCACTGTGAAGATCTGGAGCA
ACGACCTGACCATCTCGCTGCTGCACAGCGCGGACATGCGGCCCTACAACTGGAGCTACACCCAGTTCTC
CCAGTTCAACAAGGACGACTCGCTACTGCTGGCCTCGGGGGTGTTCCTGGGGCCGCACAACTCCTCATCC
GGCGAGATTGCTGTCATCAGCCTAGACTCCTTCGCGCTGCTGTCCCGCGTGCGGAACAAGCCCTATGACG
TGTTTGGCTGTTGGCTCACCGAGACCAGCCTCATCTCGGGGAACCTGCACCGCATCGGAGATATCACCTC
CTGCTCGGTGCTGTGGCTCAACAATGCCTTCCAGGATGTGGAGTCAGAGAACGTCAACGTGGTGAAGCGG
CTGTTCAAGATCCAGAACCTCAATGCCAGCACCGTCCGCACGGTGATGGTGGCCGACTGCAGCCGCTTCG
ACAGCCCTGACCTGCTGCTGGAAGCCGG
