[The description below was written by a language model from this plasmid's Addgene catalogue record.]
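Description:
pCDNA3-myc3-FBW5 delta F is a mammalian expression plasmid built on pcDNA3-myc3, a derivative of the Invitrogen pcDNA3 backbone (about 5.4 kb without insert) that supplies three copies of the myc epitope upstream of the cloning site. It is propagated in E. coli as a high-copy plasmid under ampicillin selection, and transfected mammalian cells can be selected with G418. The record does not list the promoter explicitly. pcDNA3-family vectors normally drive the insert from the CMV immediate-early promoter, and the T7 and SP6 sequencing primers fit the phage promoter sites that flank the polylinker in that backbone.

The insert, roughly 1.75 kb, is a truncated human FBXW5 (FBW5) coding sequence, the F-box and WD repeat domain containing protein 5. It was cloned between an EcoRI site at the 5′ end and a SalI/XhoI junction at the 3′ end, so the protein is expressed with an N-terminal triple myc tag for detection or immunoprecipitation. Amino acids 1–42, which contain the F-box, have been deleted, leaving the WD40 repeat region. The F-box is the motif that typically links such proteins to SKP1-based cullin ligases. The depositor notes that an additional L45M substitution is present but does not affect function.

The associated publication concerns FBW5 promoting ubiquitination of the tumour suppressor TSC2 through the DDB1-CUL4-ROC1 ligase. In that context the construct serves as an F-box deletion mutant for comparison with the full-length protein, for example to test whether the F-box is needed for FBW5's interactions and activity in transfected cells.
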