Addgene plasmid #19912: pCDNA3-myc3-FBW5 delta F
Depositing lab: Yue Xiong. Depositing organization: University of North Carolina at Chapel Hill. Publication: WD40 protein FBW5 promotes ubiquitination of tumor suppressor TSC2 by DDB1-CUL4-ROC1 ligase. Hu J, Zacharek S, He YJ, Lee H, Shumway S, Duronio RJ, Xiong Y. Genes Dev. 2008 Apr 1. 22(7):866-71. 10.1101/gad.1624008 PubMed 18381890.
Backbone
  Vector backbone: pcDNA3-myc3
  Backbone manufacturer: Invitrogen
  Backbone size w/o insert (bp): 5437
  Vector type: Mammalian Expression
  Selectable markers: G418
Growth in bacteria
  Bacterial resistance: Ampicillin, 100 μg/mL
  Growth temperature: 37°C
  Growth strain: DH5alpha
  Copy number: High Copy
Gene/Insert
  Gene/Insert name: F-box and WD repeat domain containing 5 delta F (alt names: FBW5 delta F; FBXW5 delta F)
  Species: H. sapiens (human)
  Insert size (bp): 1752
  Mutation: deleted aa1-42 (F-box)
  GenBank ID: NM_018998
  Entrez Gene: FBXW5 (a.k.a. Fbw5)
  Tag / fusion protein: myc3 (N terminal on backbone)
  Cloning method: Restriction Enzyme; 5′ cloning site EcoRI (not destroyed); 3′ cloning site SalI/ XhoI (not destroyed)
  Sequencing primers: 5′ T7; 3′ SP6
Terms and licenses: Academic/Nonprofit Terms; Industry Terms: Not Available to Industry
Depositor comments: F-Box Deletion Mutant (L45M mutation present but does not affect function)
How to cite: pCDNA3-myc3-FBW5 delta F was a gift from Yue Xiong (Addgene plasmid # 19912 ; http://n2t.net/addgene:19912 ; RRID:Addgene_19912)
