LOCUS       Exported 7122 bp ds-DNA circular SYN 12-MAY-2021
DEFINITION  synthetic circular DNA
ACCESSION   .
VERSION     .
KEYWORDS    pCDNA3-myc3-FBW5 delta F
SOURCE      synthetic DNA construct
  ORGANISM  synthetic DNA construct
REFERENCE   1 (bases 1 to 7122)
  AUTHORS   Hu J, Zacharek S, He YJ, Lee H, Shumway S, Duronio RJ, Xiong Y
  TITLE     WD40 protein FBW5 promotes ubiquitination of tumor suppressor TSC2
            by DDB1-CUL4-ROC1 ligase.
  JOURNAL   Genes Dev. 2008 Apr 1. 22(7):866-71.
  PUBMED    18381890
REFERENCE   2 (bases 1 to 7122)
  AUTHORS   .
  TITLE     Direct Submission
  JOURNAL   Exported May 12, 2021 from SnapGene Server 1.1.58
            http://www.snapgene.com
FEATURES             Location/Qualifiers
     source          1..7122
                     /organism="synthetic DNA construct"
                     /mol_type="other DNA"
     primer_bind     complement(46..65)
                     /label=pRS-marker
                     /note="pRS vectors, use to sequence yeast selectable
                     marker"
     enhancer        237..616
                     /label=CMV enhancer
                     /note="human cytomegalovirus immediate early enhancer"
     promoter        617..820
                     /label=CMV promoter
                     /note="human cytomegalovirus (CMV) immediate early
                     promoter"
     primer_bind     771..791
                     /label=CMV-F
                     /note="Human CMV immediate early promoter, forward primer"
     primer_bind     865..884
                     /label=T7
                     /note="T7 promoter, forward primer"
     promoter        865..883
                     /label=T7 promoter
                     /note="promoter for bacteriophage T7 RNA polymerase"
     CDS             899..928
                     /codon_start=1
                     /product="Myc (human c-Myc proto-oncogene) epitope tag"
                     /label=Myc
                     /translation="EQKLISEEDL"
     CDS             935..964
                     /codon_start=1
                     /product="Myc (human c-Myc proto-oncogene) epitope tag"
                     /label=Myc
                     /translation="EQKLISEEDL"
     CDS             971..1000
                     /codon_start=1
                     /product="Myc (human c-Myc proto-oncogene) epitope tag"
                     /label=Myc
                     /translation="EQKLISEEDL"
     CDS             2600..2665
                     /codon_start=1
                     /product="three tandem FLAG(R) epitope tags, followed by an
                     enterokinase cleavage site"
                     /label=3xFLAG
                     /translation="DYKDHDGDYKDHDIDYKDDDDK"
     promoter        complement(2677..2695)
                     /label=SP6 promoter
                     /note="promoter for bacteriophage SP6 RNA polymerase"
     primer_bind     complement(2678..2695)
                     /label=SP6
                     /note="SP6 promoter, forward primer"
     primer_bind     complement(2715..2732)
                     /label=BGH-rev
                     /note="Bovine growth hormone terminator, reverse primer.
                     Also called BGH reverse"
     polyA_signal    2721..2945
                     /label=bGH poly(A) signal
                     /note="bovine growth hormone polyadenylation signal"
     rep_origin      2991..3419
                     /direction=RIGHT
                     /label=f1 ori
                     /note="f1 bacteriophage origin of replication; arrow
                     indicates direction of (+) strand synthesis"
     primer_bind     complement(3078..3097)
                     /label=F1ori-R
                     /note="F1 origin, reverse primer"
     primer_bind     3288..3309
                     /label=F1ori-F
                     /note="F1 origin, forward primer"
     primer_bind     complement(3428..3448)
                     /label=pBABE 3'
                     /note="SV40 enhancer, reverse primer for pBABE vectors"
     promoter        3433..3762
                     /label=SV40 promoter
                     /note="SV40 enhancer and early promoter"
     rep_origin      3613..3748
                     /label=SV40 ori
                     /note="SV40 origin of replication"
     primer_bind     3675..3694
                     /label=SV40pro-F
                     /note="SV40 promoter/origin, forward primer"
     CDS             3829..4623
                     /codon_start=1
                     /gene="aph(3')-II (or nptII)"
                     /product="aminoglycoside phosphotransferase from Tn5"
                     /label=NeoR/KanR
                     /note="confers resistance to neomycin, kanamycin, and G418
                     (Geneticin(R))"
                     /translation="MIEQDGLHAGSPAAWVERLFGYDWAQQTIGCSDAAVFRLSAQGRP
                     VLFVKTDLSGALNELQDEAARLSWLATTGVPCAAVLDVVTEAGRDWLLLGEVPGQDLLS
                     SHLAPAEKVSIMADAMRRLHTLDPATCPFDHQAKHRIERARTRMEAGLVDQDDLDEEHQ
                     GLAPAELFARLKARMPDGEDLVVTHGDACLPNIMVENGRFSGFIDCGRLGVADRYQDIA
                     LATRDIAEELGGEWADRFLVLYGIAAPDSQRIAFYRLLDEFF"
     primer_bind     complement(3883..3902)
                     /label=Neo-R
                     /note="Neomycin resistance gene, reverse primer"
     primer_bind     4493..4512
                     /label=Neo-F
                     /note="Neomycin resistance gene, forward primer"
     polyA_signal    4797..4918
                     /label=SV40 poly(A) signal
                     /note="SV40 polyadenylation signal"
     primer_bind     complement(4834..4853)
                     /label=SV40pA-R
                     /note="SV40 polyA, reverse primer"
     primer_bind     4888..4907
                     /label=EBV-rev
                     /note="SV40 polyA terminator, reverse primer"
     primer_bind     complement(4967..4983)
                     /label=M13 rev
                     /note="common sequencing primer, one of multiple similar
                     variants"
     primer_bind     complement(4967..4983)
                     /label=M13 Reverse
                     /note="In lacZ gene. Also called M13-rev"
     primer_bind     complement(4980..5002)
                     /label=M13/pUC Reverse
                     /note="In lacZ gene"
     protein_bind    4991..5007
                     /label=lac operator
                     /bound_moiety="lac repressor encoded by lacI"
                     /note="The lac repressor binds to the lac operator to
                     inhibit transcription in E. coli. This inhibition can be
                     relieved by adding lactose or
                     isopropyl-beta-D-thiogalactopyranoside (IPTG)."
     promoter        complement(5015..5045)
                     /label=lac promoter
                     /note="promoter for the E. coli lac operon"
     protein_bind    5060..5081
                     /label=CAP binding site
                     /bound_moiety="E. coli catabolite activator protein"
                     /note="CAP binding activates transcription in the presence
                     of cAMP."
     primer_bind     complement(5198..5215)
                     /label=L4440
                     /note="L4440 vector, forward primer"
     rep_origin      complement(5369..5957)
                     /direction=LEFT
                     /label=ori
                     /note="high-copy-number ColE1/pMB1/pBR322/pUC origin of
                     replication"
     primer_bind     complement(5449..5468)
                     /label=pBR322ori-F
                     /note="pBR322 origin, forward primer"
     CDS             complement(6128..6988)
                     /codon_start=1
                     /gene="bla"
                     /product="beta-lactamase"
                     /label=AmpR
                     /note="confers resistance to ampicillin, carbenicillin, and
                     related antibiotics"
                     /translation="MSIQHFRVALIPFFAAFCLPVFAHPETLVKVKDAEDQLGARVGYI
                     ELDLNSGKILESFRPEERFPMMSTFKVLLCGAVLSRIDAGQEQLGRRIHYSQNDLVEYS
                     PVTEKHLTDGMTVRELCSAAITMSDNTAANLLLTTIGGPKELTAFLHNMGDHVTRLDRW
                     EPELNEAIPNDERDTTMPVAMATTLRKLLTGELLTLASRQQLIDWMEADKVAGPLLRSA
                     LPAGWFIADKSGAGERGSRGIIAALGPDGKPSRIVVIYTTGSQATMDERNRQIAEIGAS
                     LIKHW"
     primer_bind     6751..6770
                     /label=Amp-R
                     /note="Ampicillin resistance gene, reverse primer"
     promoter        complement(6989..7093)
                     /gene="bla"
                     /label=AmpR promoter
ORIGIN
        1 tcgacggatc gggagatctc ccgatcccct atggtgcact ctcagtacaa tctgctctga
       61 tgccgcatag ttaagccagt atctgctccc tgcttgtgtg ttggaggtcg ctgagtagtg
      121 cgcgagcaaa atttaagcta caacaaggca aggcttgacc gacaattgca tgaagaatct
      181 gcttagggtt aggcgttttg cgctgcttcg cgatgtacgg gccagatata cgcgttgaca
      241 ttgattattg actagttatt aatagtaatc aattacgggg tcattagttc atagcccata
      301 tatggagttc cgcgttacat aacttacggt aaatggcccg cctggctgac cgcccaacga
      361 cccccgccca ttgacgtcaa taatgacgta tgttcccata gtaacgccaa tagggacttt
      421 ccattgacgt caatgggtgg agtatttacg gtaaactgcc cacttggcag tacatcaagt
      481 gtatcatatg ccaagtacgc cccctattga cgtcaatgac ggtaaatggc ccgcctggca
      541 ttatgcccag tacatgacct tatgggactt tcctacttgg cagtacatct acgtattagt
      601 catcgctatt accatggtga tgcggttttg gcagtacatc aatgggcgtg gatagcggtt
      661 tgactcacgg ggatttccaa gtctccaccc cattgacgtc aatgggagtt tgttttggca
      721 ccaaaatcaa cgggactttc caaaatgtcg taacaactcc gccccattga cgcaaatggg
      781 cggtaggcgt gtacggtggg aggtctatat aagcagagct ctctggctaa ctagagaacc
      841 cactgcttac tggcttatcg aaattaatac gactcactat agggagaccc aagctatgga
      901 gcaaaagctc atctcagagg aagatctgga attagagcaa aagctcatct cagaggaaga
      961 tctggaatta gagcaaaagc tcatctcaga ggaagatctg gaattcatgt ggagggagca
     1021 gttctaccgc tactaccagg tggcccgcga cgtgccccga cacccagcgg ccatgtcctg
     1081 gtacgaggag ttccagcggc tgtatgacac ggtgccctgc gtggaggtgc agacgctgcg
     1141 ggaacacaca gaccaggtcc tgcacctcag cttctcccat tccgggtacc agttcgcgtc
     1201 ctgctccaag gactgcactg tgaagatctg gagcaacgac ctgaccatct cgctgctgca
     1261 cagcgcggac atgcggccct acaactggag ctacacccag ttctcccagt tcaacaagga
     1321 cgactcgcta ctgctggcct cgggggtgtt cctggggccg cacaactcct catccggcga
     1381 gattgctgtc atcagcctag actccttcgc gctgctgtcc cgcgtgcgga acaagcccta
     1441 tgacgtgttt ggctgttggc tcaccgagac cagcctcatc tcggggaacc tgcaccgcat
     1501 cggagatatc acctcctgct cggtgctgtg gctcaacaat gccttccagg atgtggagtc
     1561 agagaacgtc aacgtggtga agcggctgtt caagatccag aacctcaatg ccagcaccgt
     1621 ccgcacggtg atggtggccg actgcagccg cttcgacagc cctgacctgc tgctggaagc
     1681 cggtgacccg gccacgtccc cctgccgcat ctttgacctg ggcagcgaca acgaggaggt
     1741 ggtggctggc ccggcccccg cccacgccaa ggagggcttg cggcactttc tggatcgcgt
     1801 gctggagggg cgggcgcagc cacagctgtc ggagcgcatg ctagagacca aggtggccga
     1861 gctgctggcc cagggccaca ccaagccacc cgagcgcagt gccacaggcg ccaagagcaa
     1921 gtacctcatc ttcaccactg gctgcctcac ctactcccca caccagatcg gcatcaagca
     1981 gatcctgcca caccagatga ccacggcagg gcccgtgctg ggtgagggcc ggggctccga
     2041 tgccttcttc gacgcgctgg accacgtcat agacatacac ggacacatca tcggcatggg
     2101 cctgtcgccc gacaacaggt acctgtacgt gaacagccgc gcctggccca acggtgcggt
     2161 ggtggccgac cccatgcagc cgccaccaat cgcggaggag attgacctgc tggtgttcga
     2221 cctcaagacc atgcgggagg tgaggcgggc tctgcgtgcg caccgcgcct acacgcccaa
     2281 cgacgagtgc ttcttcatct tcctggacgt cagcagggac ttcgtggcca gcggggcgga
     2341 ggaccggcac ggctacatct gggaccgcca ctacaacatc tgtctggcca ggctgcggca
     2401 cgaggatgtg gtcaactcag tggtcttcag tccccaggag caggagctgc tgctcacggc
     2461 cagcgacgac gccaccatca aagcctggcg ctccccacgc accatgcgcg tcctccaggc
     2521 acctcgccca cggcctcgca ccttcttctc ctggcttgcc agccagaggc gctcgagcat
     2581 gcatctagag ttaaccatgg actacaaaga ccatgacggt gattataaag atcatgatat
     2641 cgattacaag gatgacgatg acaagtaggg ccctattcta tagtgtcacc taaatgctag
     2701 agctcgctga tcagcctcga ctgtgccttc tagttgccag ccatctgttg tttgcccctc
     2761 ccccgtgcct tccttgaccc tggaaggtgc cactcccact gtcctttcct aataaaatga
     2821 ggaaattgca tcgcattgtc tgagtaggtg tcattctatt ctggggggtg gggtggggca
     2881 ggacagcaag ggggaggatt gggaagacaa tagcaggcat gctggggatg cggtgggctc
     2941 tatggcttct gaggcggaaa gaaccagctg gggctctagg gggtatcccc nnnnnnnnnn
     3001 nnnnnnnnnn nnnnnnnnnn nnnnnnnnnn nnnnnnnnnn nnnnnnnnnn nnnnnnnnnn
     3061 nnnnnnnnnn nnnnnnnnnn nnnnnnnnnn nnnnnnnnnn nnnnnnnnnn nnnncnnnnn
     3121 nnnnnnnnnn nnnnnnnnnn nnnnnnnnnn nnnnnnnnnn nnnnnnnnnn nnnnnnnnnn
     3181 nnnnnnnnnn nnnnnnnnnn nnnnnnannn nnnnnnnnnn nnnnnnnnnn nnnnnnnnnn
     3241 nnnnnnnnnn nnnnnncctt tgacgttgga gtccacgttc tttaatagtg gactcttgtt
     3301 ccaaactgga acaacactca accctatctc ggtctattct tttgatttat aagggatttt
     3361 gccgatttcg gcctattggt taaaaaatga gctgatttaa caaaaattta acgcgaatta
     3421 attctgtgga atgtgtgtca gttagggtgt ggaaagtccc caggctcccc agcaggcaga
     3481 agtatgcaaa gcatgcatct caattagtca gcaaccaggt gtggaaagtc cccaggctcc
     3541 ccagcaggca gaagtatgca aagcatgcat ctcaattagt cagcaaccat agtcccgccc
     3601 ctaactccgc ccatcccgcc cctaactccg cccagttccg cccattctcc gccccatggc
     3661 tgactaattt tttttattta tgcagaggcc gaggccgcct ctgcctctga gctattccag
     3721 aagtagtgag gaggcttttt tggaggccta ggcttttgca aaaagctccc gggagcttgt
     3781 atatccattt tcggatctga tcaagagaca ggatgaggat cgtttcgcat gattgaacaa
     3841 gatggattgc acgcaggttc tccggccgct tgggtggaga ggctattcgg ctatgactgg
     3901 gcacaacaga caatcggctg ctctgatgcc gccgtgttcc ggctgtcagc gcaggggcgc
     3961 ccggttcttt ttgtcaagac cgacctgtcc ggtgccctga atgaactgca ggacgaggca
     4021 gcgcggctat cgtggctggc cacgacgggc gttccttgcg cagctgtgct cgacgttgtc
     4081 actgaagcgg gaagggactg gctgctattg ggcgaagtgc cggggcagga tctcctgtca
     4141 tctcaccttg ctcctgccga gaaagtatcc atcatggctg atgcaatgcg gcggctgcat
     4201 acgcttgatc cggctacctg cccattcgac caccaagcga aacatcgcat cgagcgagca
     4261 cgtactcgga tggaagccgg tcttgtcgat caggatgatc tggacgaaga gcatcagggg
     4321 ctcgcgccag ccgaactgtt cgccaggctc aaggcgcgca tgcccgacgg cgaggatctc
     4381 gtcgtgaccc atggcgatgc ctgcttgccg aatatcatgg tggaaaatgg ccgcttttct
     4441 ggattcatcg actgtggccg gctgggtgtg gcggaccgct atcaggacat agcgttggct
     4501 acccgtgata ttgctgaaga gcttggcggc gaatgggctg accgcttcct cgtgctttac
     4561 ggtatcgccg ctcccgattc gcagcgcatc gccttctatc gccttcttga cgagttcttc
     4621 tgagcgggac tctggggttc gaaatgaccg accaagcgac gcccaacctg ccatcacgag
     4681 atttcgattc caccgccgcc ttctatgaaa ggttgggctt cggaatcgtt ttccgggacg
     4741 ccggctggat gatcctccag cgcggggatc tcatgctgga gttcttcgcc caccccaact
     4801 tgtttattgc agcttataat ggttacaaat aaagcaatag catcacaaat ttcacaaata
     4861 aagcattttt ttcactgcat tctagttgtg gtttgtccaa actcatcaat gtatcttatc
     4921 atgtctgtat accgtcgacc tctagctaga gcttggcgta atcatggtca tagctgtttc
     4981 ctgtgtgaaa ttgttatccg ctcacaattc cacacaacat acgagccgga agcataaagt
     5041 gtaaagcctg gggtgcctaa tgagtgagct aactcacatt aattgcgttg cgctcactgc
     5101 ccgctttcca gtcgggaaac ctgtcgtgcc agctgcatta atgaatcggc caacgcgcgg
     5161 ggagaggcgg tttgcgtatt gggcgctctt ccgcttcctc gctcactgac tcgctgcgct
     5221 cggtcgttcg gctgcggcga gcggtatcag ctcactcaaa ggcggtaata cggttatcca
     5281 cagaatcagg ggataacgca ggaaagaaca tgtgagcaaa aggccagcaa aaggccagga
     5341 accgtaaaaa ggccgcgttg ctggcgtttt tccataggct ccgcccccct gacgagcatc
     5401 acaaaaatcg acgctcaagt cagaggtggc gaaacccgac aggactataa agataccagg
     5461 cgtttccccc tggaagctcc ctcgtgcgct ctcctgttcc gaccctgccg cttaccggat
     5521 acctgtccgc ctttctccct tcgggaagcg tggcgctttc tcatagctca cgctgtaggt
     5581 atctcagttc ggtgtaggtc gttcgctcca agctgggctg tgtgcacgaa ccccccgttc
     5641 agcccgaccg ctgcgcctta tccggtaact atcgtcttga gtccaacccg gtaagacacg
     5701 acttatcgcc actggcagca gccactggta acaggattag cagagcgagg tatgtaggcg
     5761 gtgctacaga gttcttgaag tggtggccta actacggcta cactagaaga acagtatttg
     5821 gtatctgcgc tctgctgaag ccagttacct tcggaaaaag agttggtagc tcttgatccg
     5881 gcaaacaaac caccgctggt agcggtggtt tttttgtttg caagcagcag attacgcgca
     5941 gaaaaaaagg atctcaagaa gatcctttga tcttttctac ggggtctgac gctcagtgga
     6001 acgaaaactc acgttaaggg attttggtca tgagattatc aaaaaggatc ttcacctaga
     6061 tccttttaaa ttaaaaatga agttttaaat caatctaaag tatatatgag taaacttggt
     6121 ctgacagtta ccaatgctta atcagtgagg cacctatctc agcgatctgt ctatttcgtt
     6181 catccatagt tgcctgactc cccgtcgtgt agataactac gatacgggag ggcttaccat
     6241 ctggccccag tgctgcaatg ataccgcgag acccacgctc accggctcca gatttatcag
     6301 caataaacca gccagccgga agggccgagc gcagaagtgg tcctgcaact ttatccgcct
     6361 ccatccagtc tattaattgt tgccgggaag ctagagtaag tagttcgcca gttaatagtt
     6421 tgcgcaacgt tgttgccatt gctacaggca tcgtggtgtc acgctcgtcg tttggtatgg
     6481 cttcattcag ctccggttcc caacgatcaa ggcgagttac atgatccccc atgttgtgca
     6541 aaaaagcggt tagctccttc ggtcctccga tcgttgtcag aagtaagttg gccgcagtgt
     6601 tatcactcat ggttatggca gcactgcata attctcttac tgtcatgcca tccgtaagat
     6661 gcttttctgt gactggtgag tactcaacca agtcattctg agaatagtgt atgcggcgac
     6721 cgagttgctc ttgcccggcg tcaatacggg ataataccgc gccacatagc agaactttaa
     6781 aagtgctcat cattggaaaa cgttcttcgg ggcgaaaact ctcaaggatc ttaccgctgt
     6841 tgagatccag ttcgatgtaa cccactcgtg cacccaactg atcttcagca tcttttactt
     6901 tcaccagcgt ttctgggtga gcaaaaacag gaaggcaaaa tgccgcaaaa aagggaataa
     6961 gggcgacacg gaaatgttga atactcatac tcttcctttt tcaatattat tgaagcattt
     7021 atcagggtta ttgtctcatg agcggataca tatttgaatg tatttagaaa aataaacaaa
     7081 taggggttcc gcgcacattt ccccgaaaag tgccacctga cg
//
